Addgene plasmid #81839: pDONR223_FBXO15_WT
Purpose: Gateway Donor vector containing FBXO15 , part of the Target Accelerator Plasmid Collection.
Depositing lab: Jesse Boehm & William Hahn & David Root. Depositing organization: Broad Institute. Publication: Systematic Functional Interrogation of Rare Cancer Variants Identifies Oncogenic Alleles. Kim E, Ilic N, Shrestha Y, Zou L, Kamburov A, Zhu C, Yang X, Lubonja R, Tran N, Nguyen C, Lawrence MS, Piccioni F, Bagul M, Doench JG, Chouinard CR, Wu X, Hogstrom L, Natoli T, Tamayo P, Horn H, Corsello SM, Lage K, Root DE, Subramanian A, Golub TR, Getz G, Boehm JS, Hahn WC. Cancer Discov. 2016 Jul;6(7):714-26. doi: 10.1158/2159-8290.CD-16-0160. Epub 2016 May 4. PubMed 27147599.
Backbone
  Vector backbone: pDONR223
  Backbone manufacturer: Invitrogen
  Backbone size w/o insert (bp): 2790
  Vector type: Gateway Entry vector
Growth in bacteria
  Bacterial resistance: Spectinomycin, 50 μg/mL
  Growth temperature: 37°C
  Growth strain: DH5alpha
  Copy number: High Copy
Gene/Insert
  Gene/Insert name: FBXO15
  Species: H. sapiens (human)
  Mutation: WT
  GenBank ID: NM_152676.2
  Entrez Gene: FBXO15 (a.k.a. FBX15)
  Promoter: None
  Cloning method: Gateway Cloning
  Sequencing primers: 5′ M13pUC-fwd; 3′ M13-Rev
Terms and licenses: Academic/Nonprofit Terms; Industry Terms: Not Available to Industry
Depositor comments: Closed state: stop codon immediately follows insert
How to cite: pDONR223_FBXO15_WT was a gift from Jesse Boehm & William Hahn & David Root (Addgene plasmid # 81839 ; http://n2t.net/addgene:81839 ; RRID:Addgene_81839)
