[The description below was written by a language model from this plasmid's Addgene catalogue record and pLannotate feature annotations shown in this document.]
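Description:
pDONR223_FBXO15_WT is a Gateway entry clone built on the Invitrogen pDONR223 backbone, carrying the wild-type human FBXO15 open reading frame (also known as FBX15). It is part of the Target Accelerator Plasmid Collection. It is a bacterial propagation plasmid rather than an expression vector. It replicates in E. coli from a high-copy ColE1/pUC-type origin and is selected with spectinomycin through the aadA (SmR) aminoglycoside adenylyltransferase gene. That gene sits downstream of a fragment of a class 1 integron Pc promoter and a short remnant of a gentamicin resistance gene. The sequenced record is about 4.1 kb. It also contains rrnB T1 and T2 terminators, which help insulate the cloning region from read-through transcription, along with small lacZα and lacI fragments that are backbone remnants.

The FBXO15 coding sequence encodes the substrate-recognition F-box subunit of an SCF (SKP1-CUL1-F-box) E3 ubiquitin ligase complex. It is flanked on both sides by attL recombination sites. The annotation software labels both as attL3, but the record does not otherwise specify which attL variants they are. No promoter drives the insert. A T7 promoter lies just outside the downstream attL site and points back toward the insert on the opposite strand, so it is not positioned to express the ORF. The depositor describes the clone as "closed", meaning a stop codon immediately follows the insert. The ORF is therefore suited to native or N-terminally tagged expression and not to C-terminal fusions.

The plasmid's intended use is as a donor in LR Clonase reactions that transfer FBXO15 into Gateway destination vectors of the user's choice. In this collection it serves as the wild-type reference for functional studies of cancer-associated gene variants.
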