Features (pLannotate 1.2.2; 12 found; start..end, strand, type, name):
     38..74      -  CDS            lacZα (fragment): LacZα fragment of β-galactosidase; lacZ fragment
     91..186     +  protein_bind   attL3: mutant version of attL; recombination site for the Gateway® LR reaction LR Clonase™
    192..1493    +  CDS            FBXO15 (fragment): FBX15_HUMAN - Also known as FBX15. Experimental evidence at protein level: Swiss-Prot protein existence level 1. Substrate-recognition component of the SCF (SKP1-CUL1-F-box protein)-type E3 ubiquitin ligase complex. From Homo sapiens (Human).
   1501..1596    -  protein_bind   attL3: mutant version of attL; recombination site for the Gateway® LR reaction LR Clonase™
   1615..1633    -  promoter       T7 promoter: promoter for bacteriophage T7 RNA polymerase
   1823..1846    +  promoter       Pc promoter (fragment): intI1 (promoter lies within the coding sequence); class 1 integron promoter
   2022..2078    +  CDS            GmR (fragment): gentamycin acetyltransferase; aacC1; confers resistance to gentamycin
   2085..2876    +  CDS            SmR: aminoglycoside adenylyltransferase (Murphy, 1985); aadA; confers resistance to spectinomycin and streptomycin
   2969..3557    +  rep_origin     ori: high-copy-number ColE1/pMB1/pBR322/pUC origin of replication
   3740..3832    +  CDS            lacI (fragment): lac repressor; lacI; The lac repressor binds to the lac operator to inhibit transcription in E. coli. This inhibition can be relieved by adding lactose or isopropyl-β-D-thiogalactopyranoside (IPTG).
   3887..3914    -  terminator     rrnB T2 terminator: transcription terminator T2 from the E. coli rrnB gene
   4046..4089    +  terminator     rrnB T1 terminator: Escherichia coli rrnB; transcription terminator T1 from the E. coli rrnB gene
>Addgene plasmid #81839 | pDONR223_FBXO15_WT | addgene full sequence | sequence record 168725 | Addgene NGS Result
GGCAGTTCCCTACTCTCGCGTTAACGCTAGCATGGATGTTTTCCCAGTCACGACGTTGTAAAACGACGGC
CAGTCTTAAGCTCGGGCCCCAAATAATGATTTTATTTTGACTGATAGTGACCTGTTCGTTGCAACAAATT
GATGAGCAATGCTTTTTTATAATGCCAACTTTGTACAAAAAAGTTGGCACCATGCCTTCAGAAATCTTGC
TGAAGATATTTTCCTACTTGGATGCTGTGAGCCTTCTGTGTACTGGATGTGTGAGCAGGCGCTTTTATCA
TCTAGCCAATGACAATTTTATTTGGATCGGAATCTACTCAACTGCTTTTTCACCTGCAAGATCAAATTGG
AAATTTAATTCAGTAGAGAAGATAGCTATGTCTATGAGCTTTCTGTCAGTTCAGGATAAAGAAGCTGGTT
ATTGGAAGAAAGAATATATCACAAAACAAATAGCATCTGTAAAAGCCGCACTAGCTGACATTCTCAAACC
TGTCAACCCTTACACAGGCCTTCCAGTTAAGACCAAAGAGGCCCTCAGAATATTTGGTTTAGGTTGGGCA
ATTATACTGAAAGAAAAAGGTGGAAAAGAATATATCATGGAGCATGTTGATCTTTCCATAAATGACACAT
CAGTTACTGTTATATGGTATGGCAAAAAATGGCCATGCCTAGCATCATTGTCAACCTTAGATTTATGTGG
CATGACACCAGTTTTTACCGACTGGTATAAAACTCCCACCAAACATAGACTCCGATGGCATTCTTTAATT
GCAAAGTACAATCTGAGTCATTTGACCATATCTACCATGATTGGCTGTGACAGACTCATTCGGATCTTCT
GCCTGCACCCTGGCCTCCTGGTGGGAGTGTGGAAGAAGGAGGAAGAACTGGCTTTTGTTATGGCAAATCT
TCATTTTCATCACCTTGTGGAGAGGAGCACATTAGGCTCGGCTACTATCCCCTATGAACTGCCTCCACAT
AGCCCCTTTTTGGATGATAGCCCCGAGTATGGACTGCACGGCTACCAACTCCATGTTGATCTGCACAGCG
GTGGGGTTTTCTACCTATGTGGTACATTTCGCAATCTCTTCACCAAGAGAGGAAATATTGAAAATGGACA
TGTGAAGCTCATTGTTATACATTTAAAAAATAACAGAGAACACCTACCTCTTATTGGAAAAGTTGGCCTC
TCGTGGAAAACTGATATTTTTGATGGCTGTATAAAGAGTTGTTCCATGATGGACGTAACTCTTTTGGATG
AACATGGGAAACCCTTTTGGTGTTTCAGTTCCCCGGTGTGCCTGAGATCGCCTGCCACACCCTCTGACAG
CTCTAGCTTCTTGGGACAGACATACAACGTGGACTACGTTGATGCGGAAGGAAGAGTGCACGTGGAGCTG
GTGTGGATCAGAGAGACCGAAGAATACCTTATTGTCAACCTGGTCCTTTATCTTAGTATCGCAAAAATCA
ACCATTGGTTTGGGACAGAATATTGATTGCCAACTTTCTTGTACAAAGTTGGCATTATAAGAAAGCATTG
CTTATCAATTTGTTGCAACGAACAGGTCACTATCAGTCAAAATAAAATCATTATTTGCCATCCAGCTGAT
ATCCCCTATAGTGAGTCGTATTACATGGTCATAGCTGTTTCCTGGCAGCTCTGGCCCGTGTCTCAAAATC
TCTGATGTTACATTGCACAAGATAAAAATATATCATCATGCCTCCTCTAGACCAGCCAGGACAGAAATGC
CTCGACTTCGCTGCTACCCAAGGTTGCCGGGTGACGCACACCGTGGAAACGGATGAAGGCACGAACCCAG
TGGACATAAGCCTGTTCGGTTCGTAAGCTGTAATGCAAGTAGCGTATGCGCTCACGCAACTGGTCCAGAA
CCTTGACCGAACGCAGCGGTGGTAACGGCGCAGTGGCGGTTTTCATGGCTTGTTATGACTGTTTTTTTGG
GGTACAGTCTATGCCTCGGGCATCCAAGCAGCAAGCGCGTTACGCCGTGGGTCGATGTTTGATGTTATGG
AGCAGCAACGATGTTACGCAGCAGGGCAGTCGCCCTAAAACAAAGTTAAACATTATGAGGGAAGCGGTGA
TCGCCGAAGTATCGACTCAACTATCAGAGGTAGTTGGCGTCATCGAGCGCCATCTCGAACCGACGTTGCT
GGCCGTACATTTGTACGGCTCCGCAGTGGATGGCGGCCTGAAGCCACACAGTGATATTGATTTGCTGGTT
ACGGTGACCGTAAGGCTTGATGAAACAACGCGGCGAGCTTTGATCAACGACCTTTTGGAAACTTCGGCTT
CCCCTGGAGAGAGCGAGATTCTCCGCGCTGTAGAAGTCACCATTGTTGTGCACGACGACATCATTCCGTG
GCGTTATCCAGCTAAGCGCGAACTGCAATTTGGAGAATGGCAGCGCAATGACATTCTTGCAGGTATCTTC
GAGCCAGCCACGATCGACATTGATCTGGCTATCTTGCTGACAAAAGCAAGAGAACATAGCGTTGCCTTGG
TAGGTCCAGCGGCGGAGGAACTCTTTGATCCGGTTCCTGAACAGGATCTATTTGAGGCGCTAAATGAAAC
CTTAACGCTATGGAACTCGCCGCCCGACTGGGCTGGCGATGAGCGAAATGTAGTGCTTACGTTGTCCCGC
ATTTGGTACAGCGCAGTAACCGGCAAAATCGCGCCGAAGGATGTCGCTGCCGACTGGGCAATGGAGCGCC
TGCCGGCCCAGTATCAGCCCGTCATACTTGAAGCTAGACAGGCTTATCTTGGACAAGAAGAAGATCGCTT
GGCCTCGCGCGCAGATCAGTTGGAAGAATTTGTCCACTACGTGAAAGGCGAGATCACCAAGGTAGTCGGC
AAATAACCCTCGAGCCACCCATGACCAAAATCCCTTAACGTGAGTTACGCGTCGTTCCACTGAGCGTCAG
ACCCCGTAGAAAAGATCAAAGGATCTTCTTGAGATCCTTTTTTTCTGCGCGTAATCTGCTGCTTGCAAAC
AAAAAAACCACCGCTACCAGCGGTGGTTTGTTTGCCGGATCAAGAGCTACCAACTCTTTTTCCGAAGGTA
ACTGGCTTCAGCAGAGCGCAGATACCAAATACTGTTCTTCTAGTGTAGCCGTAGTTAGGCCACCACTTCA
AGAACTCTGTAGCACCGCCTACATACCTCGCTCTGCTAATCCTGTTACCAGTGGCTGCTGCCAGTGGCGA
TAAGTCGTGTCTTACCGGGTTGGACTCAAGACGATAGTTACCGGATAAGGCGCAGCGGTCGGGCTGAACG
GGGGGTTCGTGCACACAGCCCAGCTTGGAGCGAACGACCTACACCGAACTGAGATACCTACAGCGTGAGC
TATGAGAAAGCGCCACGCTTCCCGAAGGGAGAAAGGCGGACAGGTATCCGGTAAGCGGCAGGGTCGGAAC
AGGAGAGCGCACGAGGGAGCTTCCAGGGGGAAACGCCTGGTATCTTTATAGTCCTGTCGGGTTTCGCCAC
CTCTGACTTGAGCGTCGATTTTTGTGATGCTCGTCAGGGGGGCGGAGCCTATGGAAAAACGCCAGCAACG
CGGCCTTTTTACGGTTCCTGGCCTTTTGCTGGCCTTTTGCTCACATGTTCTTTCCTGCGTTATCCCCTGA
TTCTGTGGATAACCGTATTACCGCCTTTGAGTGAGCTGATACCGCTCGCCGCAGCCGAACGACCGAGCGC
AGCGAGTCAGTGAGCGAGGAAGCGGAAGAGCGCCCAATACGCAAACCGCCTCTCCCCGCGCGTTGGCCGA
TTCATTAATGCAGCTGGCACGACAGGTTTCCCGACTGGAAAGCGGGCAGTGAGCGCAACGCAATTAATAC
GCGTACCGCTAGCCAGGAAGAGTTTGTAGAAACGCAAAAAGGCCATCCGTCAGGATGGCCTTCTGCTTAG
TTTGATGCCTGGCAGTTTATGGCGGGCGTCCTGCCCGCCACCCTCCGGGCCGTTGCTTCACAACGTTCAA
ATCCGCTCCCGGCGGATTTGTCCTACTCAGGAGAGCGTTCACCGACAAACAACAGATAAAACGAAAGGCC
CAGTCTTCCGACTGAGCCTTTCGTTTTATTTGATGCCT
