>Addgene plasmid #81839 | pDONR223_FBXO15_WT | depositor partial sequence | sequence record 155158 | Insert sequence
ATGCCTTCAGAAATCTTGCTGAAGATATTTTCCTACTTGGATGCTGTGAGCCTTCTGTGTACTGGATGTG
TGAGCAGGCGCTTTTATCATCTAGCCAATGACAATTTTATTTGGATCGGAATCTACTCAACTGCTTTTTC
ACCTGCAAGATCAAATTGGAAATTTAATTCAGTAGAGAAGATAGCTATGTCTATGAGCTTTCTGTCAGTT
CAGGATAAAGAAGCTGGTTATTGGAAGAAAGAATATATCACAAAACAAATAGCATCTGTAAAAGCCGCAC
TAGCTGACATTCTCAAACCTGTCAACCCTTACACAGGCCTTCCAGTTAAGACCAAAGAGGCCCTCAGAAT
ATTTGGTTTAGGTTGGGCAATTATACTGAAAGAAAAAGGTGGAAAAGAATATATCATGGAGCATGTTGAT
CTTTCCATAAATGACACATCAGTTACTGTTATATGGTATGGCAAAAAATGGCCATGCCTAGCATCATTGT
CAACCTTAGATTTATGTGGCATGACACCAGTTTTTACCGACTGGTATAAAACTCCCACCAAACATAGACT
CCGATGGCATTCTTTAATTGCAAAGTACAATCTGAGTCATTTGACCATATCTACCATGATTGGCTGTGAC
AGACTCATTCGGATCTTCTGCCTGCACCCTGGCCTCCTGGTGGGAGTGTGGAAGAAGGAGGAAGAACTGG
CTTTTGTTATGGCAAATCTTCATTTTCATCACCTTGTGGAGAGGAGCACATTAGGCTCGGCTACTATCCC
CTATGAACTGCCTCCACATAGCCCCTTTTTGGATGATAGCCCCGAGTATGGACTGCACGGCTACCAACTC
CATGTTGATCTGCACAGCGGTGGGGTTTTCTACCTATGTGGTACATTTCGCAATCTCTTCACCAAGAGAG
GAAATATTGAAAATGGACATGTGAAGCTCATTGTTATACATTTAAAAAATAACAGAGAACACCTACCTCT
TATTGGAAAAGTTGGCCTCTCGTGGAAAACTGATATTTTTGATGGCTGTATAAAGAGTTGTTCCATGATG
GACGTAACTCTTTTGGATGAACATGGGAAACCCTTTTGGTGTTTCAGTTCCCCGGTGTGCCTGAGATCGC
CTGCCACACCCTCTGACAGCTCTAGCTTCTTGGGACAGACATACAACGTGGACTACGTTGATGCGGAAGG
AAGAGTGCACGTGGAGCTGGTGTGGATCAGAGAGACCGAAGAATACCTTATTGTCAACCTGGTCCTTTAT
CTTAGTATCGCAAAAATCAACCATTGGTTTGGGACAGAATAT
